>Addgene plasmid #179504 | pSSa31 | addgene full sequence | sequence record 354577 | Addgene NGS Result
TGTCATACTAACCCATTTTTATAGAAGAAGTTGCTGCTTTAGTTATCGATAACGGTTCTCATATGAAAAT
TTCGGTGATCCCTGAGCAGGTGGCGGAAACATTGGATGCTGAGAACCATTTCATTGTTCGTGAAGTGTTC
GATGTGCACCTATCCGACCAAGGCTTTGAACTATCTACCAGAAGTGTGAGCCCCTACCGGAAGGATTACA
TCTCGGATGATGACTCTGATGAAGACTCTGCTTGCTATGGCGCATTCATCGACCAAGAGCTTGTCGGGAA
GATTGAACTCAACTCAACATGGAACGATCTAGCCTCTATCGAACACATTGTTGTGTCGCACACGCACCGA
GGCAAAGGAGTCGCGCACAGTCTCATCGAATTTGCGAAAAAGTGGGCACTAAGCAGACAGCTCCTTGGCA
TACGATTAGAGACACAAACGAACAATGTACCTGCCTGCAATTTGTACGCAAAATGTGGCTTTACTCTCGG
CGGCATTGACCTCTTCACGTATAAAACTAGACCTCAAGTCTCGAACGAAACAGCGATGTACTGGTACTGG
TTCTCGGGAGCACAGGATGACGCCTAACATATAGATACGTTGTTGACACTTCTAAATAAGCGAATTTCTT
ATGATTTATGATTTTTATTATTAAATAAGTTATAAAAAAAATAAGTGTATACAAATTTTAAAGTGACTCT
TAGGTTTTAAAACGAAAATTCTTATTCTTGAGTAACTCTTTCCTGTAGGTCAGGTTGCTTTCTCAGGTAT
AGCATGAGGTCGCTCTTATTGACCACACCTCTACCGGCATGCGAGCTCCTAATTTTTGTTGACACTCTAT
CATTGATAGAGTTATTTTACCACTCCCTATCAGTGATAGAGAAAAGTGGATCCTATGTTTTTAACCTGGG
CGGCTAAATTGTACTTTATATATAGTTGAAACAACAGGGAAAGGGCAGGATAAAGAAAGAAATTGACTGC
AGTTTCCTATGATCATATTTCATTTTTGTAATTAACAATATAATATAATACACTTATAAACGGTTTAAAA
ACAGCTTTATCTCAGAAAAGGTACCCAATTCGCCCTATAGTGAGTCGTATTACGCGCGCTCACTGGCCGT
CGTTTTACAACGTCGTGACTGGGAAAACCCTGGCGTTACCCAACTTAATCGCCTTGCAGCACATCCCCCT
TTCGCCAGCTGGCGTAATAGCGAAGAGGCCCGCACCGATCGCCCTTCCCAACAGTTGCGCAGCCTGAATG
GCGAATGG
[124 nt withheld, positions 1269-1392]
C
[91 nt withheld, positions 1394-1484]
A
[49 nt withheld, positions 1486-1534]
CCTTTGACGTTGGAGTCCACGTTCTTT
[37 nt withheld, positions 1562-1598]
ACCCTATCTCGGTCTATTCTTTTGATTTATAAGGGATTTTGCCGATTTCGGCCTATTGGTTAAAAAATGA
GCTGATTTAACAAAAATTTAACGCGAATTTTAACAAAATATTAACGCTTACAATTTCCTGATGCGGTATT
TTCTCCTTACGCATCTGTGCGGTATTTCACACCGCATAGGGTAATAACTGATATAATTAAATTGAAGCTC
TAATTTGTGAGTTTAGTATACATGCATTTACTTATAATACAGTTTTTTAGTTTTGCTGGCCGCATCTTCT
CAAATATGCTTCCCAGCCTGCTTTTCTGTAACGTTCACCCTCTACCTTAGCATCCCTTCCCTTTGCAAAT
AGTCCTCTTCCAACAATAATAATGTCAGATCCTGTAGAGACCACATCATCCACGGTTCTATACTGTTGAC
CCAATGCGTCTCCCTTGTCATCTAAACCCACACCGGGTGTCATAATCAACCAATCGTAACCTTCATCTCT
TCCACCCATGTCTCTTTGAGCAATAAAGCCGATAACAAAATCTTTGTCGCTCTTCGCAATGTCAACAGTA
CCCTTAGTATATTCTCCAGTAGATAGGGAGCCCTTGCATGACAATTCTGCTAACATCAAAAGGCCTCTAG
GTTCCTTTGTTACTTCTTCTGCCGCCTGCTTCAAACCGCTAACAATACCTGGGCCCACCACACCGTGTGC
ATTCGTAATGTCTGCCCATTCTGCTATTCTGTATACACCCGCAGAGTACTGCAATTTGACTGTATTACCA
ATGTCAGCAAATTTTCTGTCTTCGAAGAGTAAAAAATTGTACTTGGCGGATAATGCCTTTAGCGGCTTAA
CTGTGCCCTCCATGGAAAAATCAGTCAAGATATCCACATGTGTTTTTAGTAAACAAATTTTGGGACCTAA
TGCTTCAACTAACTCCAGTAATTCCTTGGTGGTACGAACATCCAATGAAGCACACAAGTTTGTTTGCTTT
TCGTGCATGATATTAAATAGCTTGGCAGCAACAGGACTAGGATGAGTAGCAGCACGTTCCTTATATGTAG
CTTTCGACATGATTTATCTTCGTTTCCTGCAGGTTTTTGTTCTGTGCAGTTGGGTTAAGAATACTGGGCA
ATTTCATGTTTCTTCAACACTACATATGCGTATATATACCAATCTAAGTCTGTGCTCCTTCCTTCGTTCT
TCCTTCTGTTCGGAGATTACCGAATCAAAAAAATTTCAAGGAAACCGAAATCAAAAAAAAGAATAAAAAA
AAAATGATGAATTGAAAAGGTGGTATGGTGCACTCTCAGTACAATCTGCTCTGATGCCGCATAGTTAAGC
CAGCCCCGACACCCGCCAACACCCGCTGACGCGCCCTGACGGGCTTGTCTGCTCCCGGCATCCGCTTACA
GACAAGCTGTGACCGTCTCCGGGAGCTGCATGTGTCAGAGGTTTTCACCGTCATCACCGAAACGCGCGAG
ACGAAAGGGCCTCGTGATACGCCTATTTTTATAGGTTAATGTCATGATAATAATGGTTTCTTAGACGGAT
CGCTTGCCTGTAACTTACACGCGCCTCGTATCTTTTAATGATGGAATAATTTGGGAATTTACTCTGTGTT
TATTTATTTTTATGTTTTGTATTTGGATTTTAGAAAGTAAATAAAGAAGGTAGAAGAGTTACGGAATGAA
GAAAAAAAAATAAACAAAGGTTTAAAAAATTTCAACAAAAAGCGTACTTTACATATATATTTATTAGACA
AGAAAAGCAGATTAAATAGATATACATTCGATTAACGATAAGTAAAATGTAAAATCACAGGATTTTCGTG
TGTGGTCTTCTACACAGACAAGATGAAACAATTCGGCATTAATACCTGAGAGCAGGAAGAGCAAGATAAA
AGGTAGTATTTGTTGGCGATCCCCCTAGAGTCTTTTACATCTTCGGAAAACAAAAACTATTTTTTCTTTA
ATTTCTTTTTTTACTTTCTATTTTTAATTTATATATTTATATTAAAAAATTTAAATTATAATTATTTTTA
TAGCACGTGATGAAAAGGACCCAGGTGGCACTTTTCGGGGAAATGTGCGCGGAACCCCTATTTGTTTATT
TTTCTAAATACATTCAAATATGTATCCGCTCATGAGACAATAACCCTGATAAATGCTTCAATAATATTGA
AAAAGGAAGAGTATGAGTATTCAACATTTCCGTGTCGCCCTTATTCCCTTTTTTGCGGCATTTTGCCTTC
CTGTTTTTGCTCACCCAGAAACGCTGGTGAAAGTAAAAGATGCTGAAGATCAGTTGGGTGCACGAGTGGG
TTACATCGAACTGGATCTCAACAGCGGTAAGATCCTTGAGAGTTTTCGCCCCGAAGAACGTTTTCCAATG
ATGAGCACTTTTAAAGTTCTGCTATGTGGCGCGGTATTATCCCGTATTGACGCCGGGCAAGAGCAACTCG
GTCGCCGCATACACTATTCTCAGAATGACTTGGTTGAGTACTCACCAGTCACAGAAAAGCATCTTACGGA
TGGCATGACAGTAAGAGAATTATGCAGTGCTGCCATAACCATGAGTGATAACACTGCGGCCAACTTACTT
CTGACAACGATCGGAGGACCGAAGGAGCTAACCGCTTTTTTGCACAACATGGGGGATCATGTAACTCGCC
TTGATCGTTGGGAACCGGAGCTGAATGAAGCCATACCAAACGACGAGCGTGACACCACGATGCCTGTAGC
AATGGCAACAACGTTGCGCAAACTATTAACTGGCGAACTACTTACTCTAGCTTCCCGGCAACAATTAATA
GACTGGATGGAGGCGGATAAAGTTGCAGGACCACTTCTGCGCTCGGCCCTTCCGGCTGGCTGGTTTATTG
CTGATAAATCTGGAGCCGGTGAGCGTGGGTCTCGCGGTATCATTGCAGCACTGGGGCCAGATGGTAAGCC
CTCCCGTATCGTAGTTATCTACACGACGGGGAGTCAGGCAACTATGGATGAACGAAATAGACAGATCGCT
GAGATAGGTGCCTCACTGATTAAGCATTGGTAACTGTCAGACCAAGTTTACTCATATATACTTTAGATTG
ATTTAAAACTTCATTTTTAATTTAAAAGGATCTAGGTGAAGATCCTTTTTGATAATCTCATGACCAAAAT
CCCTTAACGTGAGTTTTCGTTCCACTGAGCGTCAGACCCCGTAGAAAAGATCAAAGGATCTTCTTGAGAT
CCTTTTTTTCTGCGCGTAATCTGCTGCTTGCAAACAAAAAAACCACCGCTACCAGCGGTGGTTTGTTTGC
CGGATCAAGAGCTACCAACTCTTTTTCCGAAGGTAACTGGCTTCAGCAGAGCGCAGATACCAAATACTGT
TCTTCTAGTGTAGCCGTAGTTAGGCCACCACTTCAAGAACTCTGTAGCACCGCCTACATACCTCGCTCTG
CTAATCCTGTTACCAGTGGCTGCTGCCAGTGGCGATAAGTCGTGTCTTACCGGGTTGGACTCAAGACGAT
AGTTACCGGATAAGGCGCAGCGGTCGGGCTGAACGGGGGGTTCGTGCACACAGCCCAGCTTGGAGCGAAC
GACCTACACCGAACTGAGATACCTACAGCGTGAGCTATGAGAAAGCGCCACGCTTCCCGAAGGGAGAAAG
GCGGACAGGTATCCGGTAAGCGGCAGGGTCGGAACAGGAGAGCGCACGAGGGAGCTTCCAGGGGGAAACG
CCTGGTATCTTTATAGTCCTGTCGGGTTTCGCCACCTCTGACTTGAGCGTCGATTTTTGTGATGCTCGTC
AGGGGGGCGGAGCCTATGGAAAAACGCCAGCAACGCGGCCTTTTTACGGTTCCTGGCCTTTTGCTGGCCT
TTTGCTCACATGTTCTTTCCTGCGTTATCCCCTGATTCTGTGGATAACCGTATTACCGCCTTTGAGTGAG
CTGATACCGCTCGCCGCAGCCGAACGACCGAGCGCAGCGAGTCAGTGAGCGAGGAAGCGGAAGAGCGCCC
AATACGCAAACCGCCTCTCCCCGCGCGTTGGCCGATTCATTAATGCAGCTGGCACGACAGGTTTCCCGAC
TGGAAAGCGGGCAGTGAGCGCAACGCAATTAATGTGAGTTAGCTCACTCATTAGGCACCCCAGGCTTTAC
ACTTTATGCTTCCGGCTCGTATGTTGTGTGGAATTGTGAGCGGATAACAATTTCACACAGGAAACAGCTA
TGACCATGATTACGCCAAGCGCGCAATTAACCCTCACTAAAGGGAACAAAAGCTGGAGCTCAGTTTATCA
TTATCAATACTCGCCATTTCAAAGAATACGTAAATAATTAATAGTAGTGATTTTCCTAACTTTATTTAGT
CAAAAAATTAGCCTTTTAATTCTGCTGTAACCCGTACATGCCCAAAATAGGGGGCGGGTTACACAGAATA
TATAACATCGTAGGTGTCTGGGTGAACAGTTTATTCCTGGCATCCACTAAATATAATGGAGCCCGCTTTT
TAAGCTGGCATCCAGAAAAAAAAAGAATCCCAGCACCAAAATATTGTTTTCTTCACCAACCATCAGTTCA
TAGGTCCATTCTCTTAGCGCAACTACAGAGAACAGGGGCACAAACAGGCAAAAAACGGGCACAACCTCAA
TGGAGTGATGCAACCTGCCTGGAGTAAATGATGACACAAGGCAATTGACCCACGCATGTATCTATCTCAT
TTTCTTACACCTTCTATTACCTTCTGCTCTCTCTGATTTGGAAAAAGCTGAAAAAAAAGGTTGAAACCAG
TTCCCTGAAATTATTCCCCTACTTGACTAATAAGTATATAAAGACGGTAGGTATTGATTGTAATTCTGTA
AATCTATTTCTTAAACTTCTTAAATTCTACTTTTATAGTTAGTCTTTTTTTTAGTTTTAAAACACCAGAA
CTTAGTTTCGACGGATTCTAGAACTAGTGGATCCCCCGGGCTGCAGGAATTCCCTGTCAAAACTAGAGAA
TAATAAAGAAAACGATCTTTTCAAAAAGAAAAAACCTTTTAGTTTTCCTTTGTTGTTGTTGTGGGTGTGT
GCTATTTATATTATATAGTTTACTCATAATACCATAAAATATTCGGTTTGATTAGGTTATTTTAATAAGC
TAATTTGTTTCTAATCGTGTAATTTATGCTGTGTATATTAAGTAGTGTGTGCACTGCCCAAAAATGTTTG
TTGTTTATAGTCGGTTAAAGAGAAAAAAGAAAAAAAGATCCATACACACACGTTAATTAGTTGTTCAACG
TAATACACTCATATTTTGTTCTTATTTGCTTTCGGTCGCTGTTCTCACCAAGATTTATTGCCAACGAAAC
AATTTTTTTTTATATATTTTCAGATTTTTCTTTTTTTCCTTTCCTTTCCTTTTCTAATTTTCACTCCTGG
TTTTCTTTCTTTCTTAGAAACATTATCTCGATATTAATATTAAAAAAATATAATCATTCAAAATGGACGG
TGGTATGTTTTAGTTTAGCTTCAATTCTAATTGATTGATTAATCAGTTGATTGGTTTCAATATGACAAAT
GGGTAGGGTGGGAAAACTTCATTTTCAATTCAGATCAAACTTTTTTGTTGTCGACATAATATTTCTCGTT
TGGGATGTTACTGTCACATTAATAATACACACACATCAGCTTATAATTTTGAAAGTAATTTATCAGATAT
GTTGTGACGATCAGTGGAAATGGCTAACTTCAATGTATCTGTTCTTCCCCTTTTTCAAAGTTCACGTTTT
TTGATTGATTGATTGATCTGTCGGCAGTGGTTTCAAAACCATTCGGTGAGTAATCCTATCAATCAATGTT
ACGACAAAAGGCTCAATATTCAAAATTGCAATGTTTTATGTTTTCCTACGTGTACTTGTGCAAGGCAATT
GATTCAACATTGCTTTTGGTGTTTGACGAGTTTCTAGTTTGGACTTGTGTTGTTATCTGGGCTATACAGA
TTTCCCGGCTCACTATGAATTTTTTTTTTCGACGCTCAGTGCACACAACTATAAACAACACAAACACAAA
CACAGCAAGAAAAAAAAAAAACGAACATTGAATTGAAACCAAGCCAACTGAAAAATTCCTTATTTAAATG
AC
Features (pLannotate 1.2.2; 22 found; start..end, strand, type, name):
     63..584     +  CDS            sat-1: STA_ECOLX - Protein inferred from homology: Swiss-Prot protein existence level 3. Involved in resistance to streptothricin, a broad-spectrum antibiotic produced by streptomycetes (PubMed:1850404). Detoxifies streptothricin via acetylation of the beta amino group of the first beta-lysyl moiety of streptothricin (By similarity). From Escherichia coli.
    620..807     +  terminator     ADH1 terminator: S. cerevisiae ADH1; transcription terminator for the S. cerevisiae alcohol dehydrogenase 1 (ADH1) gene
    828..883     +  promoter       tetR/tetA promoters: tetR; overlapping promoters for bacterial tetR and tetA
   1084..1102    -  promoter       T7 promoter: promoter for bacteriophage T7 RNA polymerase
   1110..1265    +  CDS            lacZα (fragment): LacZα fragment of β-galactosidase; lacZ fragment
   1269..1697    +  rep_origin     f1 ori (sequence partly withheld): f1 bacteriophage origin of replication; arrow indicates direction of (+) strand synthesis
   1725..1776    -  misc_feature   bom (fragment): basis of mobility region from pBR322
   1855..2658    -  CDS            URA3: orotidine-5'-phosphate decarboxylase, required for uracil biosynthesis; S. cerevisiae URA3; yeast auxotrophic marker, counterselectable with 5-fluoroorotic acid (5-FOA)
   2659..2874    -  promoter       URA3 promoter: S. cerevisiae URA3
   2882..2931    -  misc_feature   bom (fragment): basis of mobility region from pBR322
   3033..3068    -  CDS            rop (fragment): Rop protein, which maintains plasmids at low copy number; rop
   3136..3639    -  misc_feature   CEN/ARS: S. cerevisiae CEN6 centromere fused to an autonomously replicating sequence
   3676..3780    +  promoter       AmpR promoter: bla
   3781..4641    +  CDS            AmpR: β-lactamase; bla; confers resistance to ampicillin, carbenicillin, and related antibiotics
   4812..5400    +  rep_origin     ori: high-copy-number ColE1/pMB1/pBR322/pUC origin of replication
   5583..5675    +  CDS            lacI (fragment): lac repressor; lacI; The lac repressor binds to the lac operator to inhibit transcription in E. coli. This inhibition can be relieved by adding lactose or isopropyl-β-D-thiogalactopyranoside (IPTG).
   5688..5709    +  protein_bind   CAP binding site: CAP binding activates transcription in the presence of cAMP. E. coli catabolite activator protein
   5724..5754    +  promoter       lac promoter: promoter for the E. coli lac operon
   5762..5778    +  protein_bind   lac operator: The lac repressor binds to the lac operator to inhibit transcription in E. coli. This inhibition can be relieved by adding lactose or isopropyl-β-D-thiogalactopyranoside (IPTG). lac repressor encoded by lacI
   5823..5841    +  promoter       T3 promoter: promoter for bacteriophage T3 RNA polymerase
   5866..6509    +  promoter       GAP promoter: S. cerevisiae TDH3; promoter for glyceraldehyde-3-phosphate dehydrogenase
   6515..6550    +  misc_feature   MCS (fragment): pBluescript multiple cloning site
