[The description below was written by a language model from this plasmid's Addgene catalogue record and pLannotate feature annotations shown in this document.]
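Description:
pSSa31 is an empty-backbone yeast expression plasmid built on p416GPD and described as a Tet-on genome insertion system. It comes from work establishing a doxycycline-inducible expression system for Candida glabrata. In E. coli it is maintained as a high-copy plasmid through a ColE1/pUC-type origin and selected with ampicillin (AmpR, β-lactamase). An f1 origin and remnants of the pBluescript-style lacZα/lac promoter region, flanked by T3 and T7 promoters, are also present. The p416GPD-derived yeast elements remain in the 7,690 nt sequence: a CEN/ARS element for low-copy episomal maintenance and the URA3 auxotrophic marker with its own promoter, which can be counterselected with 5-FOA.

The listed yeast selection marker is SAT1, annotated as a streptothricin acetyltransferase coding sequence. It confers resistance to streptothricin-class antibiotics such as nourseothricin and is followed by the ADH1 terminator. Immediately downstream, the annotation picks up a short tetR/tetA promoter match, which probably corresponds to the tet operator sequences of the recorded Tet-HOP1 (p98CGH) inducible promoter, although that hybrid promoter is not annotated as such. A GAP (TDH3) constitutive promoter and a fragment of the multiple cloning site are also annotated. About 1.1 kb following them, up to the end of the circular record, carries no annotation. A Tet-on system needs a tetracycline-responsive transactivator, but none is identified in the feature table, so the record does not confirm what the GAP promoter drives. The genomic target for integration is also not stated. Cloning was by Gibson assembly. The plasmid appears intended as a template or donor for placing genes of interest under doxycycline-inducible control with SAT1 selection.
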