Addgene plasmid #179504: pSSa31
Purpose: (Empty Backbone) Tet-on genome insertion system
Depositing lab: Dominique Sanglard. Depositing organization: Universite de Lausanne (UNIL). Publication: A novel Candida glabrata doxycycline-inducible system for in vitro/in vivo use. Schrevens S, Sanglard D. FEMS Yeast Res. 2022 Sep 24;22(1):foac046. doi: 10.1093/femsyr/foac046. PubMed 36047937.
Backbone
  Vector backbone: p416GPD
  Vector type: Yeast Expression
  Promoter: Tet-HOP1 (p98CGH)
  Selectable markers: SAT1
Growth in bacteria
  Bacterial resistance: Ampicillin, 100 μg/mL
  Growth temperature: 37°C
  Growth strain: DH5alpha
  Copy number: High Copy
Gene/Insert
  Cloning method: Gibson Cloning
  Sequencing primers: 5′ GCTCTTATTGACCACACCTCT; 3′ GCCAGTGAGCGCGCGTAA
Terms and licenses: Academic/Nonprofit Terms; Industry Terms: Not Available to Industry
How to cite: pSSa31 was a gift from Dominique Sanglard (Addgene plasmid # 179504 ; http://n2t.net/addgene:179504 ; RRID:Addgene_179504)
